Addgene plasmid #53569: pHAGE- TRE-DEST-CBioTAP
Purpose: (Empty Backbone) Lentiviral destination vector for C-Bio-1xproteinA constructs using Gateway recombination System. Design for cDNA clones from the CCSBHuman Orfeome Collection.
Depositing lab: Mitzi Kuroda. Depositing organization: Brigham and Women's Hospital. Publication: Reciprocal interactions of human C10orf12 and C17orf96 with PRC2 revealed by BioTAP-XL cross-linking and affinity purification. Alekseyenko AA, Gorchakov AA, Kharchenko PV, Kuroda MI. Proc Natl Acad Sci U S A. 2014 Feb 18;111(7):2488-93. doi: 10.1073/pnas.1400648111. Epub 2014 Feb 3. PubMed 24550272.
Backbone
  Vector backbone: pHAGE- TRE-DEST
  Vector type: Lentiviral
  Selectable markers: Puromycin
Growth in bacteria
  Bacterial resistance: Chloramphenicol and Ampicillin, 25 & 100 μg/mL
  Growth temperature: 30°C
  Growth strain: ccdB Survival
  Copy number: Unknown
Gene/Insert
  Gene/Insert name: None
Terms and licenses: Academic/Nonprofit Terms; Industry Terms: Not Available to Industry
How to cite: pHAGE- TRE-DEST-CBioTAP was a gift from Mitzi Kuroda (Addgene plasmid # 53569 ; http://n2t.net/addgene:53569 ; RRID:Addgene_53569)
