[The description below was written by a language model from this plasmid's Addgene catalogue record and pLannotate feature annotations shown in this document.]
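Description:
pHAGE- TRE-DEST-CBioTAP is an empty HIV-1-based lentiviral Gateway destination vector of about 9.9 kb, built on the pHAGE- TRE-DEST backbone for expressing open reading frames with a C-terminal BioTAP tag. The viral portion carries a truncated 5' LTR, the Ψ packaging signal with a gag fragment, the RRE for Rev-dependent export, the cPPT/CTS, a WPRE, and a self-inactivating ΔU3 3' LTR. These elements allow the genome to be packaged and integrated while the LTR promoter is disabled after integration. In bacteria the plasmid replicates from a high-copy ColE1/pUC-type origin and carries ampicillin resistance. The Gateway cassette adds chloramphenicol resistance and the ccdB toxin gene, which is why it is propagated in a ccdB-tolerant strain.

The expression unit begins with a CMV enhancer/promoter followed by short matches to tet operator and Tet-responsive promoter sequences. This fits the "TRE" in the name and suggests tetracycline-regulated expression, although the record does not spell out the regulatory scheme or identify a transactivator or repressor on the plasmid. Downstream sits the attR1–CmR–ccdB–attR2 cassette. An LR reaction with an entry clone replaces this cassette with the ORF, and ccdB counter-selects unrecombined vector. Immediately after attR2 come a fragment of the Propionibacterium biotin carboxyl carrier protein, which serves as an in vivo biotinylation target, and a single IgG-binding unit of protein A. Together they form the C-terminal tag, so inserted ORFs need to lack a stop codon; the vector is stated to be designed for clones from the CCSB Human ORFeome collection. A separate mouse PGK promoter drives puromycin resistance for selecting transduced cells. According to the associated publication, the tag was used for BioTAP-XL cross-linking and tandem affinity purification to map protein interactions.
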