Features (pLannotate 1.2.2; 36 found; start..end, strand, type, name):
    377..634     +  LTR            5' LTR (truncated): truncated 5' long terminal repeat (LTR) from HIV-1
    681..806     +  misc_feature   HIV-1 Ψ: packaging signal of human immunodeficiency virus type 1
    790..1128    +  CDS            HIV-1 gag (fragment): gag protein from human immunodeficiency virus 1; gag
   1303..1536    +  misc_feature   RRE: The Rev response element (RRE) of HIV-1 allows for Rev-dependent mRNA export from the nucleus to the cytoplasm.
   1913..2013    +  CDS            Rev (fragment): human immunodeficiency virus 1 (HIV-1) Rev protein; rev; enhances nuclear export of unspliced and incompletely spliced viral mRNAs
   2058..2175    +  misc_feature   cPPT/CTS: central polypurine tract and central termination sequence of HIV-1
   2231..2534    +  enhancer       CMV enhancer: human cytomegalovirus immediate early enhancer
   2535..2738    +  promoter       CMV promoter: human cytomegalovirus (CMV) immediate early promoter
   2740..2759    +  promoter       PLtetO-1 promoter (fragment): modified phage lambda PL promoter with tet operator sites (Lutz and Bujard, 1997)
   2761..2780    +  promoter       PLtetO-1 promoter (fragment): modified phage lambda PL promoter with tet operator sites (Lutz and Bujard, 1997)
   2788..2821    +  promoter       TRE3GV promoter (fragment): 3rd-generation Tet-responsive promoter that can be activated by binding of Tet-On® 3G, optimized for retroviral and lentiviral vectors
   2921..3045    +  protein_bind   attR1: mutant version of attR; recombination site for the Gateway® LR reaction LR Clonase™
   3070..3100    +  promoter       lac UV5 promoter: E. coli lac promoter with an "up" mutation
   3124..3153    +  promoter       cat promoter (fragment): promoter of the E. coli cat gene encoding chloramphenicol acetyltransferase
   3154..3813    +  CDS            CmR: chloramphenicol acetyltransferase; cat; confers resistance to chloramphenicol
   3992..4150    +  CDS            ccdA (fragment): CCDA_ECO57 - Also known as H, letA. Experimental evidence at protein level: Swiss-Prot protein existence level 1. Antitoxin component of a type II toxin-antitoxin (TA) system which inhibits the post-segregational killing (PSK) of plasmid-free cells, also referred to as a plasmid addiction system. Binds to and blocks the activity of CcdB; will also remove bound CcdB protein from the CcdB-GyrA complex by forming a CcdA-CcdB complex, a process termed rejuvenation. Functions as a transcriptional corepressor for the ccdAB operon, repression also requires CcdB (By similarity). From Escherichia coli
   4155..4457    +  CDS            ccdB: CCDB_ECOLI - Also known as G, letB, letD. Experimental evidence at protein level: Swiss-Prot protein existence level 1. Toxic component of a type II toxin-antitoxin (TA) system, functioning in plasmid maintainence. Responsible for the post- segregational killing (PSK) of plasmid-free cells, also referred to as a plasmid addiction system. Half-life of over 2 hours. Cell killing by CcdB is accompanied by filamentation, defects in chromosome and plasmid segregation, defects in cell division, formation of anucleate cells, decreased DNA synthesis and plasmid loss. Interferes with the activity of DN
   4501..4625    -  protein_bind   attR2: mutant version of attR; recombination site for the Gateway® LR reaction LR Clonase™
   4651..4881    +  CDS            BCCP_PROFR (fragment): Experimental evidence at protein level: Swiss-Prot protein existence level 1. The biotinyl 1.3S subunit serves as a carboxyl carrier between the substrate-binding sites on the 12S and 5S subunits. From Propionibacterium freudenreichii subsp. shermanii.
   4900..5073    +  CDS            ProtA: IgG-binding unit of Staphylococcus aureus protein A
   5152..5651    +  promoter       PGK promoter: mouse phosphoglycerate kinase 1 promoter
   5672..6271    +  CDS            PuroR: puromycin N-acetyltransferase; pac from Streptomyces alboniger; confers resistance to puromycin
   6338..6926    +  misc_feature   WPRE: woodchuck hepatitis virus posttranscriptional regulatory element
   6934..6999    +  CDS            nef (fragment): NEF_HV1Z2 - Experimental evidence at protein level: Swiss-Prot protein existence level 1. Extracellular Nef protein targets CD4(+) T-lymphocytes for apoptosis by interacting with CXCR4 surface receptors. From Human immunodeficiency virus type 1 group M subtype D (isolate Z2/CDC-Z34) (HIV-1).
   7001..7234    +  LTR            3' LTR (ΔU3): self-inactivating 3' long terminal repeat (LTR) from HIV-1
   7439..7543    +  promoter       AmpR promoter: bla
   7544..8404    +  CDS            AmpR: β-lactamase; bla; confers resistance to ampicillin, carbenicillin, and related antibiotics
   8575..9163    +  rep_origin     ori: high-copy-number ColE1/pMB1/pBR322/pUC origin of replication
   9346..9400    +  CDS            lacI (fragment): lac repressor; lacI; The lac repressor binds to the lac operator to inhibit transcription in E. coli. This inhibition can be relieved by adding lactose or isopropyl-β-D-thiogalactopyranoside (IPTG).
   9406..9499    +  rep_origin     SV40 ori (fragment): SV40 origin of replication
   9524..9561    +  CDS            lacI (fragment): lac repressor; lacI; The lac repressor binds to the lac operator to inhibit transcription in E. coli. This inhibition can be relieved by adding lactose or isopropyl-β-D-thiogalactopyranoside (IPTG).
   9574..9595    +  protein_bind   CAP binding site: CAP binding activates transcription in the presence of cAMP. E. coli catabolite activator protein
   9610..9640    +  promoter       lac promoter: promoter for the E. coli lac operon
   9648..9664    +  protein_bind   lac operator: The lac repressor binds to the lac operator to inhibit transcription in E. coli. This inhibition can be relieved by adding lactose or isopropyl-β-D-thiogalactopyranoside (IPTG). lac repressor encoded by lacI
   9698..9781    +  polyA_signal   SV40 poly(A) signal (fragment): SV40 polyadenylation signal
   9948..329     +  CDS            nef (fragment) (across the origin): NEF_HV1BR - Experimental evidence at protein level: Swiss-Prot protein existence level 1. Extracellular Nef protein targets CD4(+) T-lymphocytes for apoptosis by interacting with CXCR4 surface receptors (PubMed:14990729). From Human immunodeficiency virus type 1 group M subtype B (isolate BRU/LAI) (HIV-1).
>Addgene plasmid #53569 | pHAGE- TRE-DEST-CBioTAP | depositor full sequence | sequence record 83489 | pHAGE- TRE-DEST-CBioTAP sequence 9948 bps
TGGAAGGGCTAATTCACTCCCAAAGAAGACAAGATATCCTTGATCTGTGGATCTACCACACACAAGGCTA
CTTCCCTGATTAGCAGAACTACACACCAGGGCCAGGGGTCAGATATCCACTGACCTTTGGATGGTGCTAC
AAGCTAGTACCAGTTGAGCCAGATAAGGTAGAAGAGGCCAATAAAGGAGAGAACACCAGCTTGTTACACC
CTGTGAGCCTGCATGGGATGGATGACCCGGAGAGAGAAGTGTTAGAGTGGAGGTTTGACAGCCGCCTAGC
ATTTCATCACGTGGCCCGAGAGCTGCATCCGGAGTACTTCAAGAACTGCTGATATCGAGCTTGCTACAAG
GGACTTTCCGCTGGGGACTTTCCAGGGAGGCGTGGCCTGGGCGGGACTGGGGAGTGGCGAGCCCTCAGAT
CCTGCATATAAGCAGCTGCTTTTTGCCTGTACTGGGTCTCTCTGGTTAGACCAGATCTGAGCCTGGGAGC
TCTCTGGCTAACTAGGGAACCCACTGCTTAAGCCTCAATAAAGCTTGCCTTGAGTGCTTCAAGTAGTGTG
TGCCCGTCTGTTGTGTGACTCTGGTAACTAGAGATCCCTCAGACCCTTTTAGTCAGTGTGGAAAATCTCT
AGCAGTGGCGCCCGAACAGGGACTTGAAAGCGAAAGGGAAACCAGAGGAGCTCTCTCGACGCAGGACTCG
GCTTGCTGAAGCGCGCACGGCAAGAGGCGAGGGGCGGCGACTGGTGAGTACGCCAAAAATTTTGACTAGC
GGAGGCTAGAAGGAGAGAGATGGGTGCGAGAGCGTCAGTATTAAGCGGGGGAGAATTAGATCGCGATGGG
AAAAAATTCGGTTAAGGCCAGGGGGAAAGAAAAAATATAAATTAAAACATATAGTATGGGCAAGCAGGGA
GCTAGAACGATTCGCAGTTAATCCTGGCCTGTTAGAAACATCAGAAGGCTGTAGACAAATACTGGGACAG
CTACAACCATCCCTTCAGACAGGATCAGAAGAACTTAGATCATTATATAATACAGTAGCAACCCTCTATT
GTGTGCATCAAAGGATAGAGATAAAAGACACCAAGGAAGCTTTAGACAAGATAGAGGAAGAGCAAAACAA
AAGTAAGACCACCGCACAGCAAGCGGCCGGCCGCTGATCTTCAGACCTGGAGGAGGAGATATGAGGGACA
ATTGGAGAAGTGAATTATATAAATATAAAGTAGTAAAAATTGAACCATTAGGAGTAGCACCCACCAAGGC
AAAGAGAAGAGTGGTGCAGAGAGAAAAAAGAGCAGTGGGAATAGGAGCTTTGTTCCTTGGGTTCTTGGGA
GCAGCAGGAAGCACTATGGGCGCAGCGTCAATGACGCTGACGGTACAGGCCAGACAATTATTGTCTGGTA
TAGTGCAGCAGCAGAACAATTTGCTGAGGGCTATTGAGGCGCAACAGCATCTGTTGCAACTCACAGTCTG
GGGCATCAAGCAGCTCCAGGCAAGAATCCTGGCTGTGGAAAGATACCTAAAGGATCAACAGCTCCTGGGG
ATTTGGGGTTGCTCTGGAAAACTCATTTGCACCACTGCTGTGCCTTGGAATGCTAGTTGGAGTAATAAAT
CTCTGGAACAGATTTGGAATCACACGACCTGGATGGAGTGGGACAGAGAAATTAACAATTACACAAGCTT
AATACACTCCTTAATTGAAGAATCGCAAAACCAGCAAGAAAAGAATGAACAAGAATTATTGGAATTAGAT
AAATGGGCAAGTTTGTGGAATTGGTTTAACATAACAAATTGGCTGTGGTATATAAAATTATTCATAATGA
TAGTAGGAGGCTTGGTAGGTTTAAGAATAGTTTTTGCTGTACTTTCTATAGTGAATAGAGTTAGGCAGGG
ATATTCACCATTATCGTTTCAGACCCACCTCCCAACCCCGAGGGGACCCGACAGGCCCGAAGGAATAGAA
GAAGAAGGTGGAGAGAGAGACAGAGACAGATCCATTCGATTAGTGAACGGATCTCGACGGTATCGCCGAA
TTCACAAATGGCAGTATTCATCCACAATTTTAAAAGAAAAGGGGGGATTGGGGGGTACAGTGCAGGGGAA
AGAATAGTAGACATAATAGCAACAGACATACAAACTAAAGAATTACAAAAACAAATTACAAAAATTCAAA
ATTTTCGGGTTTATTACAGGGACAGCAGAGATCCAGTTTGGACTAGGCTAGCATGCATGTCGTTACATAA
CTTACGGTAAATGGCCCGCCTGGCTGACCGCCCAACGACCCCCGCCCATTGACGTCAATAATGACGTATG
TTCCCATAGTAACGCCAATAGGGACTTTCCATTGACGTCAATGGGTGGAGTATTTACGGTAAACTGCCCA
CTTGGCAGTACATCAAGTGTATCATATGCCAAGTACGCCCCCTATTGACGTCAATGACGGTAAATGGCCC
GCCTGGCATTATGCCCAGTACATGACCTTATGGGACTTTCCTACTTGGCAGTACATCTACGTATTAGTCA
TCGCTATTACCATGGTGATGCGGTTTTGGCAGTACATCAATGGGCGTGGATAGCGGTTTGACTCACGGGG
ATTTCCAAGTCTCCACCCCATTGACGTCAATGGGAGTTTGTTTTGGCACCAAAATCAACGGGACTTTCCA
AAATGTCGTAACAACTCCGCCCCATTGACGCAAATGGGCGGTAGGCGTGTACGGTGGGAGGTCTATATAA
GCAGAGCTCTCCCTATCAGTGATAGAGATCTCCCTATCAGTGATAGAGATCGTCGACGAGCTCGTTTAGT
GAACCGTCAGATCGCCTGGAGACGCCATCCACGCTGTTTTGACCTCCATAGAAGACACCGGGACCGATCC
AGCCTCCGGACTCTAGAGGATCCCTACCGGTGATATCCTCGAGCCCATCAACAAGTTTGTACAAAAAAGC
TGAACGAGAAACGTAAAATGATATAAATATCAATATATTAAATTAGATTTTGCATAAAAAACAGACTACA
TAATACTGTAAAACACAACATATCCAGTCACTATGGCGGCCGCATTAGGCACCCCAGGCTTTACACTTTA
TGCTTCCGGCTCGTATAATGTGTGGATTTTGAGTTAGGATCCGTCGAGATTTTCAGGAGCTAAGGAAGCT
AAAATGGAGAAAAAAATCACTGGATATACCACCGTTGATATATCCCAATGGCATCGTAAAGAACATTTTG
AGGCATTTCAGTCAGTTGCTCAATGTACCTATAACCAGACCGTTCAGCTGGATATTACGGCCTTTTTAAA
GACCGTAAAGAAAAATAAGCACAAGTTTTATCCGGCCTTTATTCACATTCTTGCCCGCCTGATGAATGCT
CATCCGGAATTCCGTATGGCAATGAAAGACGGTGAGCTGGTGATATGGGATAGTGTTCACCCTTGTTACA
CCGTTTTCCATGAGCAAACTGAAACGTTTTCATCGCTCTGGAGTGAATACCACGACGATTTCCGGCAGTT
TCTACACATATATTCGCAAGATGTGGCGTGTTACGGTGAAAACCTGGCCTATTTCCCTAAAGGGTTTATT
GAGAATATGTTTTTCGTCTCAGCCAATCCCTGGGTGAGTTTCACCAGTTTTGATTTAAACGTGGCCAATA
TGGACAACTTCTTCGCCCCCGTTTTCACCATGGGCAAATATTATACGCAAGGCGACAAGGTGCTGATGCC
GCTGGCGATTCAGGTTCATCATGCCGTCTGTGATGGCTTCCATGTCGGCAGAATGCTTAATGAATTACAA
CAGTACTGCGATGAGTGGCAGGGCGGGGCGTAAAGATCTGGATCCGGCTTACTAAAAGCCAGATAACAGT
ATGCGTATTTGCGCGCTGATTTTTGCGGTATAAGAATATATACTGATATGTATACCCGAAGTATGTCAAA
AAGAGGTGTGCTATGAAGCAGCGTATTACAGTGACAGTTGACAGCGACAGCTATCAGTTGCTCAAGGCAT
ATATGATGTCAATATCTCCGGTCTGGTAAGCACAACCATGCAGAATGAAGCCCGTCGTCTGCGTGCCGAA
CGCTGGAAAGCGGAAAATCAGGAAGGGATGGCTGAGGTCGCCCGGTTTATTGAAATGAACGGCTCTTTTG
CTGACGAGAACAGGGACTGGTGAAATGCAGTTTAAGGTTTACACCTATAAAAGAGAGAGCCGTTATCGTC
TGTTTGTGGATGTACAGAGTGATATTATTGACACGCCCGGGCGACGGATGGTGATCCCCCTGGCCAGTGC
ACGTCTGCTGTCAGATAAAGTCTCCCGTGAACTTTACCCGGTGGTGCATATCGGGGATGAAAGCTGGCGC
ATGATGACCACCGATATGGCCAGTGTGCCGGTCTCCGTTATCGGGGAAGAAGTGGCTGATCTCAGCCACC
GCGAAAATGACATCAAAAACGCCATTAACCTGATGTTCTGGGGAATATAAATGTCAGGCTCCCTTATACA
CAGCCAGTCTGCAGGTCGACCATAGTGACTGGATATGTTGTGTTTTACAGTATTATGTAGTCTGTTTTTT
ATGCAAAATCTAATTTAATATATTGATATTTATATCATTTTACGTTTCTCGTTCAGCTTTCTTGTACAAA
GTGGTTTGCGCAAAGCTAGGAAGCCAAGAGGGCCCAGCTGGAAAGGCCGGTGAAGGTGAAATCCCTGCCC
CTCTTGCTGGTACCGTTTCTAAGATACTGGTAAAAGAAGGTGACACTGTTAAAGCTGGTCAAACAGTTCT
GGTGCTGGAGGCTATGAAAATGGAGACAGAAATTAACGCTCCTACTGACGGAAAAGTTGAAAAGGTGTTA
GTTAAGGAAAGAGATGCTGTTCAAGGTGGTCAAGGTCTAATCAAGATCGGCGTTGGATCGTCACTCGAGG
TGGACAACAAATTCAACAAAGAACAACAAAACGCGTTCTATGAGATCTTACATTTACCTAACTTAAACGA
AGAACAACGAAACGCCTTCATCCAAAGTTTAAAAGATGACCCAAGCCAAAGCGCTAACCTTTTAGCAGAA
GCTAAAAAGCTAAATGGTGCTCAGGCGCCGAAAGTATAATAGGCGGTTCGAATACCCATACGACGTCCCA
GACTACGCTTAGTAATGATTAATTAAACTAGAAATTCTACCGGGTAGGGGAGGCGCTTTTCCCAAGGCAG
TCTGGAGCATGCGCTTTAGCAGCCCCGCTGGGCACTTGGCGCTACACAAGTGGCCTCTGGCCTCGCACAC
ATTCCACATCCACCGGTAGGCGCCAACCGGCTCCGTTCTTTGGTGGCCCCTTCGCGCCACCTTCTACTCC
TCCCCTAGTCAGGAAGTTCCCCCCCGCCCCGCAGCTCGCGTCGTGCAGGACGTGACAAATGGAAGTAGCA
CGTCTCACTAGTCTCGTGCAGATGGACAGCACCGCTGAGCAATGGAAGCGGGTAGGCCTTTGGGGCAGCG
GCCAATAGCAGCTTTGCTCCTTCGCTTTCTGGGCTCAGAGGCTGGGAAGGGGTGGGTCCGGGGGCGGGCT
CAGGGGCGGGCTCAGGGGCGGGGCGGGCGCCCGAAGGTCCTCCGGAGGCCCGGCATTCTGCACGCTTCAA
AAGCGCACGTCTGCCGCGCTGTTCTCCTCTTCCTCATCTCCGGGCCTTTCGACCTGCAGCCCAAGCTTAC
CATGACCGAGTACAAGCCCACGGTGCGCCTCGCCACCCGCGACGACGTCCCCAGGGCCGTACGCACCCTC
GCCGCCGCGTTCGCCGACTACCCCGCCACGCGCCACACCGTCGATCCGGACCGCCACATCGAGCGGGTCA
CCGAGCTGCAAGAACTCTTCCTCACGCGCGTCGGGCTCGACATCGGCAAGGTGTGGGTCGCGGACGACGG
CGCCGCGGTGGCGGTCTGGACCACGCCGGAGAGCGTCGAAGCGGGGGCGGTGTTCGCCGAGATCGGCCCG
CGCATGGCCGAGTTGAGCGGTTCCCGGCTGGCCGCGCAGCAACAGATGGAAGGCCTCCTGGCGCCGCACC
GGCCCAAGGAGCCCGCGTGGTTCCTGGCCACCGTCGGCGTCTCGCCCGACCACCAGGGCAAGGGTCTGGG
CAGCGCCGTCGTGCTCCCCGGAGTGGAGGCGGCCGAGCGCGCCGGGGTGCCCGCCTTCCTGGAGACCTCC
GCGCCCCGCAACCTCCCCTTCTACGAGCGGCTCGGCTTCACCGTCACCGCCGACGTCGAGGTGCCCGAAG
GACCGCGCACCTGGTGCATGACCCGCAAGCCCGGTGCCTGACGCCCGCCCCACGACCCGCAGCGCCCGAC
CGAAAGGAGCGCACGACCCCATGCATCGATAGATCCTAATCAACCTCTGGATTACAAAATTTGTGAAAGA
TTGACTGGTATTCTTAACTATGTTGCTCCTTTTACGCTATGTGGATACGCTGCTTTAATGCCTTTGTATC
ATGCTATTGCTTCCCGTATGGCTTTCATTTTCTCCTCCTTGTATAAATCCTGGTTGCTGTCTCTTTATGA
GGAGTTGTGGCCCGTTGTCAGGCAACGTGGCGTGGTGTGCACTGTGTTTGCTGACGCAACCCCCACTGGT
TGGGGCATTGCCACCACCTGTCAGCTCCTTTCCGGGACTTTCGCTTTCCCCCTCCCTATTGCCACGGCGG
AACTCATCGCCGCCTGCCTTGCCCGCTGCTGGACAGGGGCTCGGCTGTTGGGCACTGACAATTCCGTGGT
GTTGTCGGGGAAATCATCGTCCTTTCCTTGGCTGCTCGCCTGTGTTGCCACCTGGATTCTGCGCGGGACG
TCCTTCTGCTACGTCCCTTCGGCCCTCAATCCAGCGGACCTTCCTTCCCGCGGCCTGCTGCCGGCTCTGC
GGCCTCTTCCGCGTCTTCGCCTTCGCCCTCAGACGAGTCGGATCTCCCTTTGGGCCGCCTCCCCGCCTGA
GATCCTTTAAGACCAATGACTTACAAGGCAGCTGTAGATCTTAGCCACTTTTTAAAAGAAAAGGGGGGAC
TGGAAGGGCTAATTCACTCCCAACGAAGACAAGATCTGCTTTTTGCTTGTACTGGGTCTCTCTGGTTAGA
CCAGATCTGAGCCTGGGAGCTCTCTGGCTAACTAGGGAACCCACTGCTTAAGCCTCAATAAAGCTTGCCT
TGAGTGCTTCAAGTAGTGTGTGCCCGTCTGTTGTGTGACTCTGGTAACTAGAGATCCCTCAGACCCTTTT
AGTCAGTGTGGAAAATCTCTAGCAGTAGTAGTTCATGTCATCTTATTATTCAGTATTTATAACTTGCAAA
GAAATGAATATCAGAGAGTGAGAGGCCCGGGTTAATTAAGGAAAGGGCTAGATCATTCTTGAAGACGAAA
GGGCCTCGTGATACGCCTATTTTTATAGGTTAATGTCATGATAATAATGGTTTCTTAGACGTCAGGTGGC
ACTTTTCGGGGAAATGTGCGCGGAACCCCTATTTGTTTATTTTTCTAAATACATTCAAATATGTATCCGC
TCATGAGACAATAACCCTGATAAATGCTTCAATAATATTGAAAAAGGAAGAGTATGAGTATTCAACATTT
CCGTGTCGCCCTTATTCCCTTTTTTGCGGCATTTTGCCTTCCTGTTTTTGCTCACCCAGAAACGCTGGTG
AAAGTAAAAGATGCTGAAGATCAGTTGGGTGCACGAGTGGGTTACATCGAACTGGATCTCAACAGCGGTA
AGATCCTTGAGAGTTTTCGCCCCGAAGAACGTTTTCCAATGATGAGCACTTTTAAAGTTCTGCTATGTGG
CGCGGTATTATCCCGTGTTGACGCCGGGCAAGAGCAACTCGGTCGCCGCATACACTATTCTCAGAATGAC
TTGGTTGAGTACTCACCAGTCACAGAAAAGCATCTTACGGATGGCATGACAGTAAGAGAATTATGCAGTG
CTGCCATAACCATGAGTGATAACACTGCGGCCAACTTACTTCTGACAACGATCGGAGGACCGAAGGAGCT
AACCGCTTTTTTGCACAACATGGGGGATCATGTAACTCGCCTTGATCGTTGGGAACCGGAGCTGAATGAA
GCCATACCAAACGACGAGCGTGACACCACGATGCCTGTAGCAATGGCAACAACGTTGCGCAAACTATTAA
CTGGCGAACTACTTACTCTAGCTTCCCGGCAACAATTAATAGACTGGATGGAGGCGGATAAAGTTGCAGG
ACCACTTCTGCGCTCGGCCCTTCCGGCTGGCTGGTTTATTGCTGATAAATCTGGAGCCGGTGAGCGTGGG
TCTCGCGGTATCATTGCAGCACTGGGGCCAGATGGTAAGCCCTCCCGTATCGTAGTTATCTACACGACGG
GGAGTCAGGCAACTATGGATGAACGAAATAGACAGATCGCTGAGATAGGTGCCTCACTGATTAAGCATTG
GTAACTGTCAGACCAAGTTTACTCATATATACTTTAGATTGATTTAAAACTTCATTTTTAATTTAAAAGG
ATCTAGGTGAAGATCCTTTTTGATAATCTCATGACCAAAATCCCTTAACGTGAGTTTTCGTTCCACTGAG
CGTCAGACCCCGTAGAAAAGATCAAAGGATCTTCTTGAGATCCTTTTTTTCTGCGCGTAATCTGCTGCTT
GCAAACAAAAAAACCACCGCTACCAGCGGTGGTTTGTTTGCCGGATCAAGAGCTACCAACTCTTTTTCCG
AAGGTAACTGGCTTCAGCAGAGCGCAGATACCAAATACTGTTCTTCTAGTGTAGCCGTAGTTAGGCCACC
ACTTCAAGAACTCTGTAGCACCGCCTACATACCTCGCTCTGCTAATCCTGTTACCAGTGGCTGCTGCCAG
TGGCGATAAGTCGTGTCTTACCGGGTTGGACTCAAGACGATAGTTACCGGATAAGGCGCAGCGGTCGGGC
TGAACGGGGGGTTCGTGCACACAGCCCAGCTTGGAGCGAACGACCTACACCGAACTGAGATACCTACAGC
GTGAGCTATGAGAAAGCGCCACGCTTCCCGAAGGGAGAAAGGCGGACAGGTATCCGGTAAGCGGCAGGGT
CGGAACAGGAGAGCGCACGAGGGAGCTTCCAGGGGGAAACGCCTGGTATCTTTATAGTCCTGTCGGGTTT
CGCCACCTCTGACTTGAGCGTCGATTTTTGTGATGCTCGTCAGGGGGGCGGAGCCTATGGAAAAACGCCA
GCAACGCGGCCTTTTTACGGTTCCTGGCCTTTTGCTGGCCTTTTGCTCACATGTTCTTTCCTGCGTTATC
CCCTGATTCTGTGGATAACCGTATTACCGCCTTTGAGTGAGCTGATACCGCTCGCCGCAGCCGAACGACC
GAGCGCAGCGAGTCAGTGAGCGAGGAAGCGGAAGAGCGCCCAATACGCAAACCGCCTCTCCCCGCGCGTT
GGCCGATTCATTAATGCAGCAAGCTCATGGCTGACTAATTTTTTTTATTTATGCAGAGGCCGAGGCCGCC
TCGGCCTCTGAGCTATTCCAGAAGTAGTGAGGAGGCTTTTTTGGAGGCCTAGGCTTTTGCAAAAAGCTCC
CCGTGGCACGACAGGTTTCCCGACTGGAAAGCGGGCAGTGAGCGCAACGCAATTAATGTGAGTTAGCTCA
CTCATTAGGCACCCCAGGCTTTACACTTTATGCTTCCGGCTCGTATGTTGTGTGGAATTGTGAGCGGATA
ACAATTTCACACAGGAAACAGCTATGACATGATTACGAATTTCACAAATAAAGCATTTTTTTCACTGCAT
TCTAGTTGTGGTTTGTCCAAACTCATCAATGTATCTTATCATGTCTGGATCAACTGGATAACTCAAGCTA
ACCAAAATCATCCCAAACTTCCCACCCCATACCCTATTACCACTGCCAATTACCTGTGGTTTCATTTACT
CTAAACCTGTGATTCCTCTGAATTATTTTCATTTTAAAGAAATTGTATTTGTTAAATATGTACTACAAAC
TTAGTAGT
