>Addgene plasmid #53569 | pHAGE- TRE-DEST-CBioTAP | depositor partial sequence | sequence record 83496 | CBioTAP tag
GCTGGAAAGGCCGGTGAAGGTGAAATCCCTGCCCCTCTTGCTGGTACCGTTTCTAAGATACTGGTAAAAG
AAGGTGACACTGTTAAAGCTGGTCAAACAGTTCTGGTGCTGGAGGCTATGAAAATGGAGACAGAAATTAA
CGCTCCTACTGACGGAAAAGTTGAAAAGGTGTTAGTTAAGGAAAGAGATGCTGTTCAAGGTGGTCAAGGT
CTAATCAAGATCGGCGTTGGATCGTCACTCGAGGTGGACAACAAATTCAACAAAGAACAACAAAACGCGT
TCTATGAGATCTTACATTTACCTAACTTAAACGAAGAACAACGAAACGCCTTCATCCAAAGTTTAAAAGA
TGACCCAAGCCAAAGCGCTAACCTTTTAGCAGAAGCTAAAAAGCTAAATGGTGCTCAGGCGCCGAAAGTA
TAATAG
