>Addgene plasmid #53569 | pHAGE- TRE-DEST-CBioTAP | addgene partial sequence | sequence record 90318 | pPHAGE-3 5'-GCT CCA GAC TGC CTT GGG AAA AGC-3'
ATTAATCATTACTAAGCGTAGTCTGGGACGTCGTATGGGTATTCGAACCGCCTATTATACTTTCGGCGCC
TGAGCACCATTTAGCTTTTTAGCTTCTGCTAAAAGGTTAGCGCTTTGGCTTGGGTCATCTTTTAAACTTT
GGATGAAGGCGTTTCGTTGTTCTTCGTTTAAGTTAGGTAAATGTAAGATCTCATAGAACGCGTTTTGTTG
TTCTTTGTTGAATTTGTTGTCCACCTCGAGTGACGATCCAACGCCGATCTTGATTAGACCTTGACCACCT
TGAACAGCATCTCTTTCCTTAACTAACACCTTTTCAACTTTTCCGTCAGTAGGAGCGTTAATTTCTGTCT
CCATTTTCATAGCCTCCAGCACCAGAACTGTTTGACCAGCTTTAACAGTGTCACCTTCTTTTACCAGTAT
CTTAGAAACGGTACCAGCAAGAGGGGCAGGGATTTCACCTTCACCGGCCTTTCCAGCTGGGCCCTCTTGG
CTTCCTAGCTTTGCGCAAACCACTTTGTACAAGAAAGCTGAACGAGAAACGTAAAATGATATAAATATCA
ATATATTAAATTAGATTTTGCATAAAAAACAGACTACATAATACTGTAAAACACAACATATCCAGTCACT
ATGGTCGACCTGCAGACTGGCTGTGTATAAGGGAGCCTGACATTTATATTCCCCAGAACATCAGGTTAAT
GGCGTTT
