>Addgene plasmid #53569 | pHAGE- TRE-DEST-CBioTAP | addgene partial sequence | sequence record 90323 | CMV-F 5'-CGCAAATGGGCGGTAGGCGTG-3'
ATCAGTGATAGAGATCTCCCTATCAGTGATAGAGATCGTCGACGAGCTCGTTTAGTGAACCGTCAGATCG
CCTGGAGACGCCATCCACGCTGTTTTGACCTCCATAGAAGACACCGGGACCGATCCAGCCTCCGGACTCT
AGAGGATCCCTACCGGTGATATCCTCGAGCCCATCAACAAGTTTGTACAAAAAAGCTGAACGAGAAACGT
AAAATGATATAAATATCAATATATTAAATTAGATTTTGCATAAAAAACAGACTACATAATACTGTAAAAC
ACAACATATCCAGTCACTATGGCGGCCGCATTAGGCACCCCAGGCTTTACACTTTATGCTTCCGGCTCGT
ATAATGTGTGGATTTTGAGTTAGGATCCGTCGAGATTTTCAGGAGCTAAGGAAGCTAAAATGGAGAAAAA
AATCACTGGATATACCACCGTTGATATATCCCAATGGCATCGTAAAGAACATTTTGAGGCATTTCAGTCA
GTTGCTCAATGTACCTATAACCAGACCGTTCAGCTGGATATTACGGCCTTTTTAAAGACCGTAAAGAAAA
ATAAGCACAAGTTTTATCCGGCCTTTATTCACATTCTTGCC
